Addgene plasmid #29426: VVVVV
Depositing lab: Steven Vogel. Depositing organization: National Institute on Alcohol Abuse & Alcoholism (NIAAA). Publication: Structural rearrangement of CaMKIIalpha catalytic domains encodes activation. Thaler C, Koushik SV, Puhl HL, Blank PS, Vogel SS. Proc Natl Acad Sci U S A. 2009 Apr 14. 106(15):6369-74. 10.1073/pnas.0901913106 PubMed 19339497.
Backbone
  Vector backbone: pEGFP C1
  Backbone size w/o insert (bp): 3984
  Vector type: Mammalian Expression ; Anisotropy and brightness standard
  Selectable markers: Neomycin (select with G418)
Growth in bacteria
  Bacterial resistance: Kanamycin, 50 μg/mL
  Growth temperature: 37°C
  Growth strain: DH5alpha
  Copy number: High Copy
Gene/Insert
  Gene/Insert name: Venus-5-Venus-5-Venus-5-Venus-5-Venus (alt name: VVVVV)
  Insert size (bp): 3580
  Cloning method: Restriction Enzyme; 5′ cloning site NheI (not destroyed); 3′ cloning site BamHI (not destroyed)
  Sequencing primers: 5′ CCAAAATCAACGGGACTTTCC; 3′ CAGGTTCAGGGGGAGGTGTGG
Terms and licenses: Academic/Nonprofit Terms; Industry Terms: Not Available to Industry
Depositor comments: Anisotropy standard and brightness standard The 1st Venus can be excised using a NheI-BSP E1 double digest; the 2nd Venus by BSP E1-BglII; the 3rd Venus by BglII-EcoRI; the 4th Venus by EcoRI-EcoRV; the last (5th) Venus by SalI-BamHI. The full insert can be released by a NheI-BamHI double-digest. Due to the multiple Venus repeats in this plasmid, Addgene is unable to confirm the entire insert by sequencing. Please see Addgene's diagnostic digest for this plasmid by clicking the Notes from Addgene link above.
How to cite: VVVVV was a gift from Steven Vogel (Addgene plasmid # 29426 ; http://n2t.net/addgene:29426 ; RRID:Addgene_29426)
