[The description below was written by a language model from this plasmid's Addgene catalogue record.]
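Description:
VVVVV is a mammalian expression plasmid built on the pEGFP-C1 backbone that encodes five copies of the yellow fluorescent protein Venus joined head to tail as a single concatenated polypeptide (Venus-5-Venus-5-Venus-5-Venus-5-Venus). The "5" in the insert name presumably refers to the short linker between adjacent Venus units, although the record does not define it. The roughly 3.6 kb insert sits between NheI and BamHI sites, both retained, in a backbone of about 4 kb. It is propagated in E. coli as a high-copy plasmid under kanamycin selection, and it carries a neomycin resistance marker that allows G418 selection in mammalian cells. The record does not name the promoter. Vectors of the pEGFP-C1 family normally drive expression from the CMV immediate-early promoter, and removing the original fluorescent protein coding region on an NheI fragment would be consistent with that promoter remaining upstream of the insert.

The construct is intended as a calibration standard for fluorescence anisotropy and molecular brightness measurements. Holding a defined number of identical fluorophores close together in one molecule gives a known stoichiometry for brightness analysis, and it provides a reference for the depolarisation caused by energy transfer between like fluorophores (homo-FRET). Such references help in interpreting oligomeric assemblies, as in the associated work on CaMKIIα catalytic domain arrangement. The design is modular: each Venus unit is flanked by its own pair of restriction sites, so individual copies can be excised or replaced, and the whole concatemer can be released with NheI and BamHI. Because the insert is highly repetitive, the repository could not confirm it fully by sequencing and relied on a diagnostic digest instead.
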