>Addgene plasmid #29426 | VVVVV | addgene partial sequence | sequence record 35001 | 29426 with CMV-F
CTGGTTTAGTGAACCGTCAGATCCGCTAGCGCTACCGGTCGCCACCATGGTGAGCAAGGGCGAGGAGCTG
TTCACCGGGGTGGTGCCCATCCTGGTCGAGCTGGACGGCGACGTAAACGGCCACAAGTTCAGCGTGTCCG
GCGAGGGCGAGGGCGATGCCACCTACGGCAAGCTGACCCTGAAGCTCATCTGCACCACCGGCAAGCTGCC
CGTGCCCTGGCCCACCCTCGTGACCACCCTCGGCTACGGCCTGCAGTGCTTCGCCCGCTACCCCGACCAC
ATGAAGCAGCACGACTTCTTCAAGTCCGCCATGCCCGAAGGCTACGTCCAGGAGCGCACCATCTTCTTCA
AGGACGACGGCAACTACAAGACCCGCGCCGAGGTGAAGTTCGAGGGCGACACCCTGGTGAACCGCATCGA
GCTGAAGGGCATCGACTTCAAGGAGGACGGCAACATCCTGGGGCACAAGCTGGAGTACAACTACAACAGC
CACAACGTCTATATCACCGCCGACAAGCAGAAGAACGGCATCAAGGCCAACTTCAAGATCCGCCACAACA
TCGAGGACGGCGGCGTGCAGCTCGCCGACCACTACCAGCAGAACACCCCCATCGGCGACGGCCCCGTGCT
GCTGCCCGACAACCACTACCTGAGCTACCAGTCCAAGCTGAGCAAAGACCCCAACGAGAAGCGCGATCAC
ATGGTCCTGCTGGAGTTCGTGACCGCCGCCGGGAT
