>Addgene plasmid #29426 | VVVVV | addgene partial sequence | sequence record 35002 | 29426 with SV40pA-R (5' GAAATTTGTGATGCTATTGC 3')
GCATAACAGTTAACAACAACAATTGCATTCATTTTATGTTTCAGGTTCAGGGGGAGGTGTGGGAGGTTTT
TTAAAGCAAGTAAAACCTCTACAAATGTGGTATGGCTGATTATGATCAGTTATCTAGATCCGGTGGATCC
CTTGTACAGCTCGTCCATGCCGAGAGTGATCCCGGCGGCGGTCACGAACTCCAGCAGGACCATGTGATCG
CGCTTCTCGTTGGGGTCTTTGCTCAGCTTGGACTGGTAGCTCAGGTAGTGGTTGTCGGGCAGCAGCACGG
GGCCGTCGCCGATGGGGGTGTTCTGCTGGTAGTGGTCGGCGAGCTGCACGCCGCCGTCCTCGATGTTGTG
GCGGATCTTGAAGTTGGCCTTGATGCCGTTCTTCTGCTTGTCGGCGGTGATATAGACGTTGTGGCTGTTG
TAGTTGTACTCCAGCTTGTGCCCCAGGATGTTGCCGTCCTCCTTGAAGTCGATGCCCTTCAGCTCGATGC
GGTTCACCAGGGTGTCGCCCTCGAACTTCACCTCGGCGCGGGTCTTGTAGTTGCCGTCGTCCTTGAAGAA
GATGGTGCGCTCCTGGACGTAGCCTTCGGGCATGGCGGACTTGAAGAAGTCGTGCTGCTTCATGTGGTCG
GGGTAGCGGGCGAAGCACTGCAGGCCGTAGCCGAAGGTGGTCACGAAGGTGGGCCAGGGCACGGGCAGCT
TGCCGGTGGTGCAGATGAGCTTCAGGGTCAGCTTGCCGTAGGTGGCATCGCCCTCGCCCTCGCCGGACAC
GCTGAACTTGTGGCCGTTTACGTCGCCGTCCAGCTCGACAAGGATGGGCACCACCCCGGTGAACAGCTCC
TCGCCCTTGCTCACC
